Addgene plasmid #221003: CMV-dCasRx-ccdB
Purpose: (Empty Backbone) Destination vector for Gateway cloning of ORFs into the C-terminus of dCasRx. CMV promoter. Transient expression.
Depositing lab: Benjamin Blencowe & Mikko Taipale. Depositing organization: University of Toronto. Publication: Efficient, specific, and combinatorial control of endogenous exon splicing with dCasRx-RBM25. Li JD, Taipale M, Blencowe BJ. Mol Cell. 2024 Jul 11;84(13):2573-2589.e5. doi: 10.1016/j.molcel.2024.05.028. Epub 2024 Jun 24. PubMed 38917795.
Backbone
  Vector backbone: pAC1801_pmax-dCasRx (Addgene #118634)
  Vector type: Mammalian Expression, CRISPR
Growth in bacteria
  Bacterial resistance: Chloramphenicol and Ampicillin, 25 & 100 μg/mL
  Growth temperature: 37°C
  Growth strain: ccdB Survival
  Copy number: High Copy
Gene/Insert
  Gene/Insert name: None
Terms and licenses: Academic/Nonprofit Terms; Industry Terms: Not Available to Industry
Depositor comments: This was the destination vector used for generating the dCasRx-SF library for screening by co-transfection with the luciferase reporters. We have found that cloning dCasRx-SFs into the pXR002 backbone gave greater transfection efficiency for endogenous applications. We recommend using the EF1a-dCasRx-RBM25 vector (Addgene #221001) for endogenous targeting.
How to cite: CMV-dCasRx-ccdB was a gift from Benjamin Blencowe & Mikko Taipale (Addgene plasmid # 221003 ; http://n2t.net/addgene:221003 ; RRID:Addgene_221003)
