[The description below was written by a language model from this plasmid's Addgene catalogue record and pLannotate feature annotations shown in this document.]
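Description:
CMV-dCasRx-ccdB is an empty Gateway destination vector for transient mammalian expression, built on the pAC1801_pmax-dCasRx backbone and used to fuse open reading frames to the C-terminus of dCasRx, the catalytically inactive form of the RNA-targeting Type VI CRISPR protein RfxCas13d from Ruminococcus flavefaciens. The 7.9 kb plasmid replicates in E. coli from a high-copy ColE1/pUC-type origin and carries an ampicillin resistance gene in the backbone. A second marker, chloramphenicol acetyltransferase, sits inside the Gateway cassette. Because the cassette also encodes the gyrase-poisoning toxin CcdB, the unrecombined vector must be maintained in a ccdB-tolerant strain.

The expression unit is driven by the human CMV immediate early enhancer and promoter, followed by a chimeric β-globin/immunoglobulin intron that aids transcript processing. Downstream lie the Cas13d coding sequence and a partial match to a 3xHA epitope tag, then the attR1–CmR–ccdB–attR2 cassette, a V5 epitope tag and an SV40 polyadenylation signal. In an LR reaction, an entry-clone ORF replaces the region between the attR sites, removing ccdB and the chloramphenicol marker so that correct recombinants can be selected in ordinary strains on ampicillin. The layout suggests the product is a dCasRx–ORF fusion with a C-terminal V5 tag, although the reading frame across the junctions cannot be confirmed from the annotation alone.

According to the depositors, this vector was used to generate a library of dCasRx–splicing factor fusions, which was screened by co-transfection with luciferase reporters. They note that a different backbone gave better transfection efficiency and recommend an EF1a-driven dCasRx-RBM25 construct for targeting endogenous exons. No guide RNA cassette is annotated, so guides would have to be supplied separately.
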