Features (pLannotate 1.2.2; 18 found; start..end, strand, type, name):
    126..503     +  enhancer       CMV enhancer: human cytomegalovirus immediate early enhancer
    505..704     +  promoter       CMV promoter: human cytomegalovirus (CMV) immediate early promoter
    799..931     +  intron         chimeric intron: chimera between introns from human β-globin and immunoglobulin heavy chain genes
   1005..3902    +  CDS            RfxCas13d: RNA-targeting Type VI CRISPR protein from Ruminococcus flavefaciens strain XPD3002 (Konermann et al., 2018)
   3948..3974    +  CDS            3xHA (fragment): three tandem HA epitope tags
   4038..4162    +  protein_bind   attR1: mutant version of attR; recombination site for the Gateway® LR reaction LR Clonase™
   4187..4217    +  promoter       lac UV5 promoter: E. coli lac promoter with an "up" mutation
   4241..4270    +  promoter       cat promoter (fragment): promoter of the E. coli cat gene encoding chloramphenicol acetyltransferase
   4271..4930    +  CDS            CmR: chloramphenicol acetyltransferase; cat; confers resistance to chloramphenicol
   5109..5267    +  CDS            ccdA (fragment): CCDA_ECO57 - Also known as H, letA. Experimental evidence at protein level: Swiss-Prot protein existence level 1. Antitoxin component of a type II toxin-antitoxin (TA) system which inhibits the post-segregational killing (PSK) of plasmid-free cells, also referred to as a plasmid addiction system. Binds to and blocks the activity of CcdB; will also remove bound CcdB protein from the CcdB-GyrA complex by forming a CcdA-CcdB complex, a process termed rejuvenation. Functions as a transcriptional corepressor for the ccdAB operon, repression also requires CcdB (By similarity). From Escherichia coli
   5272..5574    +  CDS            ccdB: CCDB_ECOLI - Also known as G, letB, letD. Experimental evidence at protein level: Swiss-Prot protein existence level 1. Toxic component of a type II toxin-antitoxin (TA) system, functioning in plasmid maintainence. Responsible for the post- segregational killing (PSK) of plasmid-free cells, also referred to as a plasmid addiction system. Half-life of over 2 hours. Cell killing by CcdB is accompanied by filamentation, defects in chromosome and plasmid segregation, defects in cell division, formation of anucleate cells, decreased DNA synthesis and plasmid loss. Interferes with the activity of DN
   5618..5742    -  protein_bind   attR2: mutant version of attR; recombination site for the Gateway® LR reaction LR Clonase™
   5808..5849    +  CDS            V5 tag: epitope tag from simian virus 5
   5904..5985    -  polyA_signal   SV40 poly(A) signal: SV40 polyadenylation signal
   6008..6076    -  CDS            large T antigen (fragment): large T antigen from SV40 (simian virus 40)
   6141..6729    -  rep_origin     ori: high-copy-number ColE1/pMB1/pBR322/pUC origin of replication
   6900..7760    -  CDS            AmpR: β-lactamase; bla; confers resistance to ampicillin, carbenicillin, and related antibiotics
   7761..7865    -  promoter       AmpR promoter: bla
>Addgene plasmid #221003 | CMV-dCasRx-ccdB | addgene full sequence | sequence record 437014 | Addgene NGS Result
TAGCCATATTATTCATTGGTTATATAGCATAAATCAATATTGGCTATTGGCCATTGCATACGTTGTATCT
ATATCATAATATGTACATTTATATTGGCTCATGTCCAATATGACCGCCATGTTGGCATTGATTATTGACT
AGTTATTAATAGTAATCAATTACGGGGTCATTAGTTCATAGCCCATATATGGAGTTCCGCGTTACATAAC
TTACGGTAAATGGCCCGCCTGGCTGACCGCCCAACGACCCCCGCCCATTGACGTCAATAATGACGTATGT
TCCCATAGTAACGCCAATAGGGACTTTCCATTGACGTCAATGGGTGGAGTATTTACGGTAAACTGCCCAC
TTGGCAGTACATCAAGTGTATCATATGCCAAGTCCGCCCCCTATTGACGTCAATGACGGTAAATGGCCCG
CCTGGCATTATGCCCAGTACATGACCTTACGGGACTTTCCTACTTGGCAGTACATCTACGTATTAGTCAT
CGCTATTACCATGGTGATGCGGTTTTGGCAGTACACCAATGGGCGTGGATAGCGGTTTGACTCACGGGGA
TTTCCAAGTCTCCACCCCATTGACGTCAATGGGAGTTTGTTTTGGCACCAAAATCAACGGGACTTTCCAA
AATGTCGTAATAACCCCGCCCCGTTGACGCAAATGGGCGGTAGGCGTGTACGGTGGGAGGTCTATATAAG
CAGAGGTCGTTTAGTGAACCGTCAGATCACTAGTAGCTTTATTGCGGTAGTTTATCACAGTTAAATTGCT
AACGCAGTCAGTGCTCGACTGATCACAGGTAAGTATCAAGGTTACAAGACAGGTTTAAGGAGGCCAATAG
AAACTGGGCTTGTCGAGACAGAGAAGATTCTTGCGTTTCTGATAGGCACCTATTGGTCTTACTGACATCC
ACTTTGCCTTTCTCTCCACAGGGAAAAAACAATTGCCGAATTCACCGGTGCCGCCACCATGAGCCCCAAG
AAGAAGAGAAAGGTGGAGGCCAGCATCGAAAAAAAAAAGTCCTTCGCCAAGGGCATGGGCGTGAAGTCCA
CACTCGTGTCCGGCTCCAAAGTGTACATGACAACCTTCGCCGAAGGCAGCGACGCCAGGCTGGAAAAGAT
CGTGGAGGGCGACAGCATCAGGAGCGTGAATGAGGGCGAGGCCTTCAGCGCTGAAATGGCCGATAAAAAC
GCCGGCTATAAGATCGGCAACGCCAAATTCAGCCATCCTAAGGGCTACGCCGTGGTGGCTAACAACCCTC
TGTATACAGGACCCGTCCAGCAGGATATGCTCGGCCTGAAGGAAACTCTGGAAAAGAGGTACTTCGGCGA
GAGCGCTGATGGCAATGACAATATTTGTATCCAGGTGATCCATAACATCCTGGACATTGAAAAAATCCTC
GCCGAATACATTACCAACGCCGCCTACGCCGTCAACAATATCTCCGGCCTGGATAAGGACATTATTGGAT
TCGGCAAGTTCTCCACAGTGTATACCTACGACGAATTCAAAGACCCCGAGCACCATAGGGCCGCTTTCAA
CAATAACGATAAGCTCATCAACGCCATCAAGGCCCAGTATGACGAGTTCGACAACTTCCTCGATAACCCC
AGACTCGGCTATTTCGGCCAGGCCTTTTTCAGCAAGGAGGGCAGAAATTACATCATCAATTACGGCAACG
AATGCTATGACATTCTGGCCCTCCTGAGCGGACTGGCGCACTGGGTGGTCGCTAACAACGAAGAAGAGTC
CAGGATCTCCAGGACCTGGCTCTACAACCTCGATAAGAACCTCGACAACGAATACATCTCCACCCTCAAC
TACCTCTACGACAGGATCACCAATGAGCTGACCAACTCCTTCTCCAAGAACTCCGCCGCCAACGTGAACT
ATATTGCCGAAACTCTGGGAATCAACCCTGCCGAATTCGCCGAACAATATTTCAGATTCAGCATTATGAA
AGAGCAGAAAAACCTCGGATTCAATATCACCAAGCTCAGGGAAGTGATGCTGGACAGGAAGGATATGTCC
GAGATCAGGAAAAATCATAAGGTGTTCGACTCCATCAGGACCAAGGTCTACACCATGATGGACTTTGTGA
TTTATAGGTATTACATCGAAGAGGATGCCAAGGTGGCTGCCGCCAATAAGTCCCTCCCCGATAATGAGAA
GTCCCTGAGCGAGAAGGATATCTTTGTGATTAACCTGAGGGGCTCCTTCAACGACGACCAGAAGGATGCC
CTCTACTACGATGAAGCTAATAGAATTTGGAGAAAGCTCGAAAATATCATGCACAACATCAAGGAATTTA
GGGGAAACAAGACAAGAGAGTATAAGAAGAAGGACGCCCCTAGACTGCCCAGAATCCTGCCCGCTGGCCG
TGATGTTTCCGCCTTCAGCAAACTCATGTATGCCCTGACCATGTTCCTGGATGGCAAGGAGATCAACGAC
CTCCTGACCACCCTGATTAATAAATTCGATAACATCCAGAGCTTCCTGAAGGTGATGCCTCTCATCGGAG
TCAACGCTAAGTTCGTGGAGGAATACGCCTTTTTCAAAGACTCCGCCAAGATCGCCGATGAGCTGAGGCT
GATCAAGTCCTTCGCTAGAATGGGAGAACCTATTGCCGATGCCAGGAGGGCCATGTATATCGACGCCATC
CGTATTTTAGGAACCAACCTGTCCTATGATGAGCTCAAGGCCCTCGCCGACACCTTTTCCCTGGACGAGA
ACGGAAACAAGCTCAAGAAAGGCAAGCACGGCATGAGAAATTTCATTATTAATAACGTGATCAGCAATAA
AAGGTTCCACTACCTGATCAGATACGGTGATCCTGCCCACCTCCATGAGATCGCCAAAAACGAGGCCGTG
GTGAAGTTCGTGCTCGGCAGGATCGCTGACATCCAGAAAAAACAGGGCCAGAACGGCAAGAACCAGATCG
ACAGGTACTACGAAACTTGTATCGGAAAGGATAAGGGCAAGAGCGTGAGCGAAAAGGTGGACGCTCTCAC
AAAGATCATCACCGGAATGAACTACGACCAATTCGACAAGAAAAGGAGCGTCATTGAGGACACCGGCAGG
GAAAACGCCGAGAGGGAGAAGTTTAAAAAGATCATCAGCCTGTACCTCACCGTGATCTACCACATCCTCA
AGAATATTGTCAATATCAACGCCAGGTACGTCATCGGATTCCATTGCGTCGAGCGTGATGCTCAACTGTA
CAAGGAGAAAGGCTACGACATCAATCTCAAGAAACTGGAAGAGAAGGGATTCAGCTCCGTCACCAAGCTC
TGCGCTGGCATTGATGAAACTGCCCCCGATAAGAGAAAGGACGTGGAAAAGGAGATGGCTGAAAGAGCCA
AGGAGAGCATTGACAGCCTCGAGAGCGCCAACCCCAAGCTGTATGCCAATTACATCAAATACAGCGACGA
GAAGAAAGCCGAGGAGTTCACCAGGCAGATTAACAGGGAGAAGGCCAAAACCGCCCTGAACGCCTACCTG
AGGAACACCAAGTGGAATGTGATCATCAGGGAGGACCTCCTGAGAATTGACAACAAGACATGTACCCTGT
TCGCAAACAAGGCCGTCGCCCTGGAAGTGGCCAGGTATGTCCACGCCTATATCAACGACATTGCCGAGGT
CAATTCCTACTTCCAACTGTACCATTACATCATGCAGAGAATTATCATGAATGAGAGGTACGAGAAAAGC
AGCGGAAAGGTGTCCGAGTACTTCGACGCTGTGAATGACGAGAAGAAGTACAACGATAGGCTCCTGAAAC
TGCTGTGTGTGCCTTTCGGCTACTGTATCCCCAGGTTTAAGAACCTGAGCATCGAGGCCCTGTTCGATAG
GAACGAGGCCGCCAAGTTCGACAAGGAGAAAAAGAAGGTGTCCGGCAATTCCGGATCCGGACCTGCTGCT
AAGAGAGTGAAACTGGATGCGGCCGCTTACCCATACGATGTTCCAGATTACGCTGGCGGCCGCGGGGGAG
GCGGTTCCGGTGGCGGCGGAAGCGGAGGTGGAGGATCAGGGCCGGCCACAAGTTTGTACAAAAAAGCTGA
ACGAGAAACGTAAAATGATATAAATATCAATATATTAAATTAGATTTTGCATAAAAAACAGACTACATAA
TACTGTAAAACACAACATATCCAGTCACTATGGCGGCCGCATTAGGCACCCCAGGCTTTACACTTTATGC
TTCCGGCTCGTATAATGTGTGGATTTTGAGTTAGGATCCGTCGAGATTTTCAGGAGCTAAGGAAGCTAAA
ATGGAGAAAAAAATCACTGGATATACCACCGTTGATATATCCCAATGGCATCGTAAAGAACATTTTGAGG
CATTTCAGTCAGTTGCTCAATGTACCTATAACCAGACCGTTCAGCTGGATATTACGGCCTTTTTAAAGAC
CGTAAAGAAAAATAAGCACAAGTTTTATCCGGCCTTTATTCACATTCTTGCCCGCCTGATGAATGCTCAT
CCGGAATTCCGTATGGCAATGAAAGACGGTGAGCTGGTGATATGGGATAGTGTTCACCCTTGTTACACCG
TTTTCCATGAGCAAACTGAAACGTTTTCATCGCTCTGGAGTGAATACCACGACGATTTCCGGCAGTTTCT
ACACATATATTCGCAAGATGTGGCGTGTTACGGTGAAAACCTGGCCTATTTCCCTAAAGGGTTTATTGAG
AATATGTTTTTCGTCTCAGCCAATCCCTGGGTGAGTTTCACCAGTTTTGATTTAAACGTGGCCAATATGG
ACAACTTCTTCGCCCCCGTTTTCACCATGGGCAAATATTATACGCAAGGCGACAAGGTGCTGATGCCGCT
GGCGATTCAGGTTCATCATGCCGTTTGTGATGGCTTCCATGTCGGCAGAATGCTTAATGAATTACAACAG
TACTGCGATGAGTGGCAGGGCGGGGCGTAAAGATCTGGATCCGGCTTACTAAAAGCCAGATAACAGTATG
CGTATTTGCGCGCTGATTTTTGCGGTATAAGAATATATACTGATATGTATACCCGAAGTATGTCAAAAAG
AGGTATGCTATGAAGCAGCGTATTACAGTGACAGTTGACAGCGACAGCTATCAGTTGCTCAAGGCATATA
TGATGTCAATATCTCCGGTCTGGTAAGCACAACCATGCAGAATGAAGCCCGTCGTCTGCGTGCCGAACGC
TGGAAAGCGGAAAATCAGGAAGGGATGGCTGAGGTCGCCCGGTTTATTGAAATGAACGGCTCTTTTGCTG
ACGAGAACAGGGGCTGGTGAAATGCAGTTTAAGGTTTACACCTATAAAAGAGAGAGCCGTTATCGTCTGT
TTGTGGATGTACAGAGTGATATTATTGACACGCCCGGGCGACGGATGGTGATCCCCCTGGCCAGTGCACG
TCTGCTGTCAGATAAAGTCTCCCGTGAACTTTACCCGGTGGTGCATATCGGGGATGAAAGCTGGCGCATG
ATGACCACCGATATGGCCAGTGTGCCGGTCTCCGTTATCGGGGAAGAAGTGGCTGATCTCAGCCACCGCG
AAAATGACATCAAAAACGCCATTAACCTGATGTTCTGGGGAATATAAATGTCAGGCTCCCTTATACACAG
CCAGTCTGCAGGTCGACCATAGTGACTGGATATGTTGTGTTTTACAGTATTATGTAGTCTGTTTTTTATG
CAAAATCTAATTTAATATATTGATATTTATATCATTTTACGTTTCTCGTTCAGCTTTCTTGTACAAAGTG
GTTGCTCTATAGTAATGATATCCAGCACAGTGGCGGCCGCTCGAGTCTAGAGGGCCCGCGGTTCGAAGGT
AAGCCTATCCCTAACCCTCTCCTCGGTCTCGATTCTACGCGTACCGGTTAGCAATTGTTTTTTCGATGAG
TTTGGACAAACCACAACTAGAATGCAGTGAAAAAAATGCTTTATTTGTGAAATTTGTGATGCTATTGCTT
TATTTGTAACCATTATAAGCTGCAATAAACAAGTTAACAACAACAATTGCATTCATTTTATGTTTCAGGT
TCAGGGGGAGGTGTGGGAGGTTTTTTAAAGCAAGTAAAACCTCTACAAATGTGGTACGAACATGTGAGCA
AAAGGCCAGCAAAAGGCCAGGAACCGTAAAAAGGCCGCGTTGCTGGCGTTTTTCCATAGGCTCCGCCCCC
CTGACGAGCATCACAAAAATCGACGCTCAAGTCAGAGGTGGCGAAACCCGACAGGACTATAAAGATACCA
GGCGTTTCCCCCTGGAAGCTCCCTCGTGCGCTCTCCTGTTCCGACCCTGCCGCTTACCGGATACCTGTCC
GCCTTTCTCCCTTCGGGAAGCGTGGCGCTTTCTCATAGCTCACGCTGTAGGTATCTCAGTTCGGTGTAGG
TCGTTCGCTCCAAGCTGGGCTGTGTGCACGAACCCCCCGTTCAGCCCGACCGCTGCGCCTTATCCGGTAA
CTATCGTCTTGAGTCCAACCCGGTAAGACACGACTTATCGCCACTGGCAGCAGCCACTGGTAACAGGATT
AGCAGAGCGAGGTATGTAGGCGGTGCTACAGAGTTCTTGAAGTGGTGGCCTAACTACGGCTACACTAGAA
GAACAGTATTTGGTATCTGCGCTCTGCTGAAGCCAGTTACCTTCGGAAAAAGAGTTGGTAGCTCTTGATC
CGGCAAACAAACCACCGCTGGTAGCGGTGGTTTTTTTGTTTGCAAGCAGCAGATTACGCGCAGAAAAAAA
GGATCTCAAGAAGATCCTTTGATCTTTTCTACGGGGTCTGACGCTCAGTGGAACGAAAACTCACGTTAAG
GGATTTTGGTCATGAGATTATCAAAAAGGATCTTCACCTAGATCCTTTTAAATTAAAAATGAAGTTTTAA
ATCAATCTAAAGTATATATGAGTAAACTTGGTCTGACAGTTACCAATGCTTAATCAGTGAGGCACCTATC
TCAGCGATCTGTCTATTTCGTTCATCCATAGTTGCCTGACTCCCCGTCGTGTAGATAACTACGATACGGG
AGGGCTTACCATCTGGCCCCAGTGCTGCAATGATACCGCGAGACCCACGCTCACCGGCTCCAGATTTATC
AGCAATAAACCAGCCAGCCGGAAGGGCCGAGCGCAGAAGTGGTCCTGCAACTTTATCCGCCTCCATCCAG
TCTATTAATTGTTGCCGGGAAGCTAGAGTAAGTAGTTCGCCAGTTAATAGTTTGCGCAACGTTGTTGCCA
TTGCTACAGGCATCGTGGTGTCACGCTCGTCGTTTGGTATGGCTTCATTCAGCTCCGGTTCCCAACGATC
AAGGCGAGTTACATGATCCCCCATGTTGTGCAAAAAAGCGGTTAGCTCCTTCGGTCCTCCGATCGTTGTC
AGAAGTAAGTTGGCCGCAGTGTTATCACTCATGGTTATGGCAGCACTGCATAATTCTCTTACTGTCATGC
CATCCGTAAGATGCTTTTCTGTGACTGGTGAGTACTCAACCAAGTCATTCTGAGAATAGTGTATGCGGCG
ACCGAGTTGCTCTTGCCCGGCGTCAATACGGGATAATACCGCGCCACATAGCAGAACTTTAAAAGTGCTC
ATCATTGGAAAACGTTCTTCGGGGCGAAAACTCTCAAGGATCTTACCGCTGTTGAGATCCAGTTCGATGT
AACCCACTCGTGCACCCAACTGATCTTCAGCATCTTTTACTTTCACCAGCGTTTCTGGGTGAGCAAAAAC
AGGAAGGCAAAATGCCGCAAAAAAGGGAATAAGGGCGACACGGAAATGTTGAATACTCATACTCTTCCTT
TTTCAATATTATTGAAGCATTTATCAGGGTTATTGTCTCATGAGCGGATACATATTTGAATGTATTTAGA
AAAATAAACAAATAGGGGTTCCGCGCACATTTCCCCGAAAAGTGCCACCTGACGTCTGCATGTCAATATT
GGCCAT
